>Addgene plasmid #114048 | pCDNA5-LAP-MPS1-dTPR | addgene full sequence | sequence record 221610 | Addgene NGS Result
GATTATTGACTAGTTATTAATAGTAATCAATTACGGGGTCATTAGTTCATAGCCCATATATGGAGTTCCG
CGTTACATAACTTACGGTAAATGGCCCGCCTGGCTGACCGCCCAACGACCCCCGCCCATTGACGTCAATA
ATGACGTATGTTCCCATAGTAACGCCAATAGGGACTTTCCATTGACGTCAATGGGTGGAGTATTTACGGT
AAACTGCCCACTTGGCAGTACATCAAGTGTATCATATGCCAAGTACGCCCCCTATTGACGTCAATGACGG
TAAATGGCCCGCCTGGCATTATGCCCAGTACATGACCTTATGGGACTTTCCTACTTGGCAGTACATCTAC
GTATTAGTCATCGCTATTACCATGGTGATGCGGTTTTGGCAGTACATCAATGGGCGTGGATAGCGGTTTG
ACTCACGGGGATTTCCAAGTCTCCACCCCATTGACGTCAATGGGAGTTTGTTTTGGCACCAAAATCAACG
GGACTTTCCAAAATGTCGTAACAACTCCGCCCCATTGACGCAAATGGGCGGTAGGCGTGTACGGTGGGAG
GTCTATATAAGCAGAGCTCTCCCTATCAGTGATAGAGATCTCCCTATCAGTGATAGAGATCGTCGACGAG
CTCGTTTAGTGAACCGTCAGATCGCCTGGAGACGCCATCCACGCTGTTTTGACCTCCATAGAAGACACCG
GGACCGATCCAGCCTCCGGACTCTAGCGTTTAAACTTAAGCTTGGTACCGAGCTCGGATCCGCTAGCGCT
ACCGGTCGCCACCATGGTGAGCAAGGGCGAGGAGCTGTTCACCGGGGTGGTGCCCATCCTGGTCGAGCTG
GACGGCGACGTAAACGGCCACAAGTTCAGCGTGTCCGGCGAGGGCGAGGGCGATGCCACCTACGGCAAGC
TGACCCTGAAGTTCATCTGCACCACCGGCAAGCTGCCCGTGCCCTGGCCCACCCTCGTGACCACCTTCGG
CTACGGCCTGCAGTGCTTCGCCCGCTACCCCGACCACATGAAGCAGCACGACTTCTTCAAGTCCGCCATG
CCCGAAGGCTACGTCCAGGAGCGCACCATCTTCTTCAAGGACGACGGCAACTACAAGACCCGCGCCGAGG
TGAAGTTCGAGGGCGACACCCTGGTGAACCGCATCGAGCTGAAGGGCATCGACTTCAAGGAGGACGGCAA
CATCCTGGGGCACAAGCTGGAGTACAACTACAACAGCCACAACGTCTATATCATGGCCGACAAGCAGAAG
AACGGCATCAAGGTGAACTTCAAGATCCGCCACAACATCGAGGACGGCAGCGTGCAGCTCGCCGACCACT
ACCAGCAGAACACCCCCATCGGCGACGGCCCCGTGCTGCTGCCCGACAACCACTACCTGAGCTACCAGTC
CGCCCTGAGCAAAGACCCCAACGAGAAGCGCGATCACATGGTCCTGCTGGAGTTCGTGACCGCCGCCGGG
ATCACTCTCGGCATGGACGAGCTGTACAAGTCCGGAGGGGATCGGTGGAGCTCCACCGGTGGCGGCCGCT
CTAGAGAGAATCTTTATTTTCAGGGCGCCGCCAAATTCAAAGAAACCGCTGCTGCTAAATTCGAACGCCA
GCACATGGACAGCGGAGGTGGAGGTACTAGTCTCGAGATGGAATCCGAGGATTTAAGTGGCAGAGAATTG
ACAATTGATTCCATAATGAACAAAGTGAGAGACATTAAAAATAAGTTTAAAAATGAAGACCTTACTGATG
AACTAAGCTTGAATAAAATTTCTGCTGATACTACAGATAACTCGGGAACTGTTAACCAAATTATGATGAT
GGCAAACAACCCAATCGCCCAGCTGCTTTCAGAGGAGGAAAAGAAGAATTTATCAGCATCTACGGTATTA
ACTGCCCAAGAATCATTTTCCGGTTCACTTGGGCATTTACAGAATAGGAACAACAGTTGTGATTCCAGAG
GACAGACTACTAAAGCCAGGTTTTTATATGGAGAGAACATGCCACCACAAGATGCAGAAATAGGTTACCG
GAATTCATTGAGACAAACTAACAAAACTAAACAGTCATGCCCATTTGGAAGAGTCCCAGTTAACCTTCTA
AATAGCCCAGATTGTGATGTGAAGACGGACGATTCAGTTGTACCTTGTTTTATGAAAAGACAAACCTCTA
GATCAGAATGCCGAGATTTGGTTGTGCCTGGATCTAAACCAAGTGGAAATGATTCCTGTGAATTAAGAAA
TTTAAAGTCTGTTCAAAATAGTCATTTCAAGGAACCTCTGGTGTCAGATGAAAAGAGTTCTGAACTTATT
ATTACTGATTCAATAACCCTGAAGAATAAAACGGAATCAAGTCTTCTAGCTAAATTAGAAGAAACTAAAG
AGTATCAAGAACCAGAGGTTCCAGAGAGTAACCAGAAACAGTGGCAATCTAAGAGAAAGTCAGAGTGTAT
TAACCAGAATCCTGCTGCATCTTCAAATCACTGGCAGATTCCGGAGTTAGCCCGAAAAGTTAATACAGAG
CAGAAACATACCACTTTTGAGCAACCTGTCTTTTCAGTTTCAAAACAGTCACCACCAATATCAACATCTA
AATGGTTTGACCCAAAATCTATTTGTAAGACACCAAGCAGCAATACCTTGGATGATTACATGAGCTGTTT
TAGAACTCCAGTTGTAAAGAATGACTTTCCACCTGCTTGTCAGTTGTCAACACCTTATGGCCAACCTGCC
TGTTTCCAGCAGCAACAGCATCAAATACTTGCCACTCCACTTCAAAATTTACAGGTTTTAGCATCTTCTT
CAGCAAATGAATGCATTTCGGTTAAAGGAAGAATTTATTCCATATTAAAGCAGATAGGAAGTGGAGGTTC
AAGCAAGGTATTTCAGGTGTTAAATGAAAAGAAACAGATATATGCTATAAAATATGTGAACTTAGAAGAA
GCAGATAACCAAACTCTTGATAGTTACCGGAACGAAATAGCTTATTTGAATAAACTACAACAACACAGTG
ATAAGATCATCCGACTTTATGATTATGAAATCACGGACCAGTACATCTACATGGTAATGGAGTGTGGAAA
TATTGATCTTAATAGTTGGCTTAAAAAGAAAAAATCCATTGATCCATGGGAACGCAAGAGTTACTGGAAA
AATATGTTAGAGGCAGTTCACACAATCCATCAACATGGCATTGTTCACAGTGATCTTAAACCAGCTAACT
TTCTGATAGTTGATGGAATGCTAAAGCTAATTGATTTTGGGATTGCAAACCAAATGCAACCAGATACAAC
AAGTGTTGTTAAAGATTCTCAGGTTGGCACAGTTAATTATATGCCACCAGAAGCAATCAAAGATATGTCT
TCCTCCAGAGAGAATGGGAAATCTAAGTCAAAGATAAGCCCCAAAAGTGATGTTTGGTCCTTAGGATGTA
TTTTGTACTATATGACTTACGGGAAAACACCATTTCAGCAGATAATTAATCAGATTTCTAAATTACATGC
CATAATTGATCCTAATCATGAAATTGAATTTCCCGATATTCCAGAGAAAGATCTTCAAGATGTGTTAAAG
TGTTGTTTAAAAAGGGACCCAAAACAGAGGATATCCATTCCTGAGCTCCTGGCTCATCCATATGTTCAAA
TTCAAACTCATCCAGTTAACCAAATGGCCAAGGGAACCACTGAAGAAATGAAATATGTTCTGGGCCAACT
TGTTGGTCTGAATTCTCCTAACTCCATTTTGAAAGCTGCTAAAACTTTATATGAACACTATAGTGGTGGT
GAAAGTCATAATTCTTCATCCTCCAAGACTTTTGAAAAAAAAAGGGGAAAAAAATGAGTCGAGCATGCAT
CTAGAGGGCCCGTTTAAACCCGCTGATCAGCCTCGACTGTGCCTTCTAGTTGCCAGCCATCTGTTGTTTG
CCCCTCCCCCGTGCCTTCCTTGACCCTGGAAGGTGCCACTCCCACTGTCCTTTCCTAATAAAATGAGGAA
ATTGCATCGCATTGTCTGAGTAGGTGTCATTCTATTCTGGGGGGTGGGGTGGGGCAGGACAGCAAGGGGG
AGGATTGGGAAGACAATAGCAGGCATGCTGGGGATGCGGTGGGCTCTATGGCTTCTGAGGCGGAAAGAAC
CAGCTGGGGCTCTAGGGGGTATCCCC
[124 nt withheld, positions 4157-4280]
C
[91 nt withheld, positions 4282-4372]
AGGGTGATGGTTCACGTACCTAGAAGTTCCTATTCCGAAGTTCCTATTCTCTAGAAAGTATAGGAACTTC
CTTGGCCAAAAAGCCTGAACTCACCGCGACGTCTGTCGAGAAGTTTCTGATCGAAAAGTTCGACAGCGTC
TCCGACCTGATGCAGCTCTCGGAGGGCGAAGAATCTCGTGCTTTCAGCTTCGATGTAGGAGGGCGTGGAT
ATGTCCTGCGGGTAAATAGCTGCGCCGATGGTTTCTACAAAGATCGTTATGTTTATCGGCACTTTGCATC
GGCCGCGCTCCCGATTCCGGAAGTGCTTGACATTGGGGAATTCAGCGAGAGCCTGACCTATTGCATCTCC
CGCCGTGCACAGGGTGTCACGTTGCAAGACCTGCCTGAAACCGAACTGCCCGCTGTTCTGCAGCCGGTCG
CGGAGGCCATGGATGCGATCGCTGCGGCCGATCTTAGCCAGACGAGCGGGTTCGGCCCATTCGGACCGCA
AGGAATCGGTCAATACACTACATGGCGTGATTTCATATGCGCGATTGCTGATCCCCATGTGTATCACTGG
CAAACTGTGATGGACGACACCGTCAGTGCGTCCGTCGCGCAGGCTCTCGATGAGCTGATGCTTTGGGCCG
AGGACTGCCCCGAAGTCCGGCACCTCGTGCACGCGGATTTCGGCTCCAACAATGTCCTGACGGACAATGG
CCGCATAACAGCGGTCATTGACTGGAGCGAGGCGATGTTCGGGGATTCCCAATACGAGGTCGCCAACATC
TTCTTCTGGAGGCCGTGGTTGGCTTGTATGGAGCAGCAGACGCGCTACTTCGAGCGGAGGCATCCGGAGC
TTGCAGGATCGCCGCGGCTCCGGGCGTATATGCTCCGCATTGGTCTTGACCAACTCTATCAGAGCTTGGT
TGACGGCAATTTCGATGATGCAGCTTGGGCGCAGGGTCGATGCGACGCAATCGTCCGATCCGGAGCCGGG
ACTGTCGGGCGTACACAAATCGCCCGCAGAAGCGCGGCCGTCTGGACCGATGGCTGTGTAGAAGTACTCG
CCGATAGTGGAAACCGACGCCCCAGCACTCGTCCGAGGGCAAAGGAATAGCACGTACTACGAGATTTCGA
TTCCACCGCCGCCTTCTATGAAAGGTTGGGCTTCGGAATCGTTTTCCGGGACGCCGGCTGGATGATCCTC
CAGCGCGGGGATCTCATGCTGGAGTTCTTCGCCCACCCCAACTTGTTTATTGCAGCTTATAATGGTTACA
AATAAAGCAATAGCATCACAAATTTCACAAATAAAGCATTTTTTTCACTGCATTCTAGTTGTGGTTTGTC
CAAACTCATCAATGTATCTTATCATGTCTGTATACCGTCGACCTCTAGCTAGAGCTTGGCGTAATCATGG
TCATAGCTGTTTCCTGTGTGAAATTGTTATCCGCTCACAATTCCACACAACATACGAGCCGGAAGCATAA
AGTGTAAAGCCTGGGGTGCCTAATGAGTGAGCTAACTCACATTAATTGCGTTGCGCTCACTGCCCGCTTT
CCAGTCGGGAAACCTGTCGTGCCAGCTGCATTAATGAATCGGCCAACGCGCGGGGAGAGGCGGTTTGCGT
ATTGGGCGCTCTTCCGCTTCCTCGCTCACTGACTCGCTGCGCTCGGTCGTTCGGCTGCGGCGAGCGGTAT
CAGCTCACTCAAAGGCGGTAATACGGTTATCCACAGAATCAGGGGATAACGCAGGAAAGAACATGTGAGC
AAAAGGCCAGCAAAAGGCCAGGAACCGTAAAAAGGCCGCGTTGCTGGCGTTTTTCCATAGGCTCCGCCCC
CCTGACGAGCATCACAAAAATCGACGCTCAAGTCAGAGGTGGCGAAACCCGACAGGACTATAAAGATACC
AGGCGTTTCCCCCTGGAAGCTCCCTCGTGCGCTCTCCTGTTCCGACCCTGCCGCTTACCGGATACCTGTC
CGCCTTTCTCCCTTCGGGAAGCGTGGCGCTTTCTCATAGCTCACGCTGTAGGTATCTCAGTTCGGTGTAG
GTCGTTCGCTCCAAGCTGGGCTGTGTGCACGAACCCCCCGTTCAGCCCGACCGCTGCGCCTTATCCGGTA
ACTATCGTCTTGAGTCCAACCCGGTAAGACACGACTTATCGCCACTGGCAGCAGCCACTGGTAACAGGAT
TAGCAGAGCGAGGTATGTAGGCGGTGCTACAGAGTTCTTGAAGTGGTGGCCTAACTACGGCTACACTAGA
AGAACAGTATTTGGTATCTGCGCTCTGCTGAAGCCAGTTACCTTCGGAAAAAGAGTTGGTAGCTCTTGAT
CCGGCAAACAAACCACCGCTGGTAGCGGTGGTTTTTTTGTTTGCAAGCAGCAGATTACGCGCAGAAAAAA
AGGATCTCAAGAAGATCCTTTGATCTTTTCTACGGGGTCTGACGCTCAGTGGAACGAAAACTCACGTTAA
GGGATTTTGGTCATGAGATTATCAAAAAGGATCTTCACCTAGATCCTTTTAAATTAAAAATGAAGTTTTA
AATCAATCTAAAGTATATATGAGTAAACTTGGTCTGACAGTTACCAATGCTTAATCAGTGAGGCACCTAT
CTCAGCGATCTGTCTATTTCGTTCATCCATAGTTGCCTGACTCCCCGTCGTGTAGATAACTACGATACGG
GAGGGCTTACCATCTGGCCCCAGTGCTGCAATGATACCGCGAGACCCACGCTCACCGGCTCCAGATTTAT
CAGCAATAAACCAGCCAGCCGGAAGGGCCGAGCGCAGAAGTGGTCCTGCAACTTTATCCGCCTCCATCCA
GTCTATTAATTGTTGCCGGGAAGCTAGAGTAAGTAGTTCGCCAGTTAATAGTTTGCGCAACGTTGTTGCC
ATTGCTACAGGCATCGTGGTGTCACGCTCGTCGTTTGGTATGGCTTCATTCAGCTCCGGTTCCCAACGAT
CAAGGCGAGTTACATGATCCCCCATGTTGTGCAAAAAAGCGGTTAGCTCCTTCGGTCCTCCGATCGTTGT
CAGAAGTAAGTTGGCCGCAGTGTTATCACTCATGGTTATGGCAGCACTGCATAATTCTCTTACTGTCATG
CCATCCGTAAGATGCTTTTCTGTGACTGGTGAGTACTCAACCAAGTCATTCTGAGAATAGTGTATGCGGC
GACCGAGTTGCTCTTGCCCGGCGTCAATACGGGATAATACCGCGCCACATAGCAGAACTTTAAAAGTGCT
CATCATTGGAAAACGTTCTTCGGGGCGAAAACTCTCAAGGATCTTACCGCTGTTGAGATCCAGTTCGATG
TAACCCACTCGTGCACCCAACTGATCTTCAGCATCTTTTACTTTCACCAGCGTTTCTGGGTGAGCAAAAA
CAGGAAGGCAAAATGCCGCAAAAAAGGGAATAAGGGCGACACGGAAATGTTGAATACTCATACTCTTCCT
TTTTCAATATTATTGAAGCATTTATCAGGGTTATTGTCTCATGAGCGGATACATATTTGAATGTATTTAG
AAAAATAAACAAATAGGGGTTCCGCGCACATTTCCCCGAAAAGTGCCACCTGACGTCGACGGATCGGGAG
ATCTCCCGATCCCCTATGGTGCACTCTCAGTACAATCTGCTCTGATGCCGCATAGTTAAGCCAGTATCTG
CTCCCTGCTTGTGTGTTGGAGGTCGCTGAGTAGTGCGCGAGCAAAATTTAAGCTACAACAAGGCAAGGCT
TGACCGACAATTGCATGAAGAATCTGCTTAGGGTTAGGCGTTTTGCGCTGCTTCGCGATGTACGGGCCAG
ATATACGCGTTGACATT
Features (pLannotate 1.2.2; 25 found; start..end, strand, type, name):
    375..578     +  promoter       CMV promoter: human cytomegalovirus (CMV) immediate early promoter
    580..599     +  promoter       PLtetO-1 promoter (fragment): modified phage lambda PL promoter with tet operator sites (Lutz and Bujard, 1997)
    601..620     +  promoter       PLtetO-1 promoter (fragment): modified phage lambda PL promoter with tet operator sites (Lutz and Bujard, 1997)
    628..661     +  promoter       TRE3GV promoter (fragment): 3rd-generation Tet-responsive promoter that can be activated by binding of Tet-On® 3G, optimized for retroviral and lentiviral vectors
    784..1500    +  CDS            EYFP: EYFP is a basic (constitutively fluorescent) green/yellow fluorescent protein published in 1996, derived from Aequorea victoria. It is reported to be a very rapidly-maturing weak dimer with high acid sensitivity.
   1527..1545    +  misc_feature   MCS (fragment): pBluescript multiple cloning site
   1546..1565    +  CDS            capTEV™ (fragment): composite tag for in vivo biotinylation, TEV protease cleavage, and 6xHis tagging
   1579..1623    +  CDS            S-Tag: affinity and epitope tag derived from pancreatic ribonuclease A
   1648..3834    +  CDS            TTK (fragment): TTK_HUMAN - Also known as MPS1, MPS1L1. Experimental evidence at protein level: Swiss-Prot protein existence level 1. Phosphorylates proteins on serine, threonine, and tyrosine (PubMed:18243099, PubMed:29162720). Probably associated with cell proliferation (PubMed:18243099). Phosphorylates MAD1L1 to promote mitotic checkpoint signaling (PubMed:29162720). Essential for chromosome alignment by enhancing AURKB activity (via direct CDCA8 phosphorylation) at the centromere, and for the mitotic checkpoint (PubMed:18243099). From Homo sapiens (Human).
   3887..4111    +  polyA_signal   bGH poly(A) signal: bovine growth hormone polyadenylation signal
   4115..4136    +  promoter       SV40 promoter (fragment): SV40 enhancer and early promoter
   4157..4390    +  rep_origin     f1 ori (fragment) (sequence partly withheld): f1 bacteriophage origin of replication; arrow indicates direction of (+) strand synthesis
   4395..4442    +  protein_bind   FRT: FLP-mediated recombination occurs in the 8-bp core sequence TCTAGAAA (Turan and Bode, 2011). FLP recombinase from the Saccharomyces cerevisiae 2μ plasmid
   4450..5472    +  CDS            HygR: aminoglycoside phosphotransferase from E. coli; aph(4)-Ia; confers resistance to hygromycin
   5482..5607    +  CDS            ble (fragment): BLE_KLEPN - Experimental evidence at protein level: Swiss-Prot protein existence level 1. Binding protein with a strong affinity to the bleomycin family of antibiotics. Binds to CL990; an antimitotic-antibiotic compound. From Klebsiella pneumoniae.
   5602..5723    +  polyA_signal   SV40 poly(A) signal: SV40 polyadenylation signal
   5796..5812    -  protein_bind   lac operator: The lac repressor binds to the lac operator to inhibit transcription in E. coli. This inhibition can be relieved by adding lactose or isopropyl-β-D-thiogalactopyranoside (IPTG). lac repressor encoded by lacI
   5820..5850    -  promoter       lac promoter: promoter for the E. coli lac operon
   5865..5886    -  protein_bind   CAP binding site: CAP binding activates transcription in the presence of cAMP. E. coli catabolite activator protein
   5899..5991    -  CDS            lacI (fragment): lac repressor; lacI; The lac repressor binds to the lac operator to inhibit transcription in E. coli. This inhibition can be relieved by adding lactose or isopropyl-β-D-thiogalactopyranoside (IPTG).
   6174..6762    -  rep_origin     ori: high-copy-number ColE1/pMB1/pBR322/pUC origin of replication
   6933..7793    -  CDS            AmpR: β-lactamase; bla; confers resistance to ampicillin, carbenicillin, and related antibiotics
   7794..7898    -  promoter       AmpR promoter: bla
   7957..8009    -  misc_feature   bom (fragment): basis of mobility region from pBR322
   8164..374     +  enhancer       CMV enhancer (across the origin): human cytomegalovirus immediate early enhancer
