[The description below was written by a language model from this plasmid's Addgene catalogue record and pLannotate feature annotations shown in this document.]
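Description:
pCDNA5-LAP-MPS1-dTPR is a mammalian expression plasmid of about 8.2 kb built on a pcDNA5 backbone. It is maintained in E. coli through a high-copy ColE1/pUC-type origin and an ampicillin resistance gene (β-lactamase). The expression cassette is driven by the CMV enhancer and immediate early promoter. Short tet operator-like fragments are annotated directly downstream of the promoter, which suggests a tetracycline-regulatable (Tet repressor-controlled) CMV promoter, although the catalogue entry does not state this. Transcription ends at a bovine growth hormone polyadenylation signal.

The open reading frame begins with a localisation-and-affinity-purification (LAP) tag. The annotation resolves this tag as EYFP, followed by a short fragment matching a TEV cleavage tag and then an S-Tag. It therefore allows fluorescence imaging and offers handles for affinity purification. The tag is fused to the N-terminus of human MPS1 (gene TTK), a dual-specificity mitotic checkpoint kinase. This version lacks the TPR domain (residues 63–191).

Downstream of the cassette lies an FRT site placed immediately before a hygromycin resistance coding sequence with an SV40 poly(A) signal. No complete promoter is annotated upstream of this gene. This layout is typical of FLP-mediated integration into a genomic FRT landing site, where correct insertion activates hygromycin resistance and yields isogenic stable cell lines.

The construct is intended for expressing exogenous tagged MPS1 without its TPR domain. The associated publication examines how the N-terminal module of MPS1 contributes to its kinetochore localisation.
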