Addgene plasmid #114048: pCDNA5-LAP-MPS1-dTPR
Purpose: Expression of exogenous LAP tagged MPS1 delta TPR (TPR is deleted)
Depositing lab: Geert Kops. Depositing organization: University Medical Centre Utrecht. Publication: A TPR domain-containing N-terminal module of MPS1 is required for its kinetochore localization by Aurora B. Nijenhuis W, von Castelmur E, Littler D, De Marco V, Tromer E, Vleugel M, van Osch MH, Snel B, Perrakis A, Kops GJ. J Cell Biol. 2013 Apr 15;201(2):217-31. doi: 10.1083/jcb.201210033. Epub 2013 Apr 8. PubMed 23569217.
Backbone
  Vector backbone: pcDNA5
  Vector type: Mammalian Expression
Growth in bacteria
  Bacterial resistance: Ampicillin, 100 μg/mL
  Growth temperature: 37°C
  Growth strain: DH5alpha
  Copy number: High Copy
Gene/Insert
  Gene/Insert name: MPS1-dTPR
  Species: H. sapiens (human)
  Mutation: delta TPR (deletion of TPR domain 63-191)
  Entrez Gene: TTK (a.k.a. CT96, ESK, MPH1, MPS1, MPS1L1, PYT)
  Cloning method: Restriction Enzyme; 5′ cloning site Unknown (unknown if destroyed); 3′ cloning site Unknown (unknown if destroyed)
Terms and licenses: Academic/Nonprofit Terms; Industry Terms: Not Available to Industry
How to cite: pCDNA5-LAP-MPS1-dTPR was a gift from Geert Kops (Addgene plasmid # 114048 ; http://n2t.net/addgene:114048 ; RRID:Addgene_114048)
